Addgene plasmid #235745: pYO555
Purpose: Protein expression of KmKog1 in yeast
Depositing lab: Roger Williams. Depositing organization: MRC Laboratory of Molecular Biology.
Backbone
  Vector backbone: pRS426
  Vector type: Yeast Expression
Growth in bacteria
  Bacterial resistance: Ampicillin, 100 μg/mL
  Growth temperature: 37°C
  Growth strain: DH5alpha
  Copy number: High Copy
Gene/Insert
  Gene/Insert name: KmKOG1
  Species: K. marxianus
  Tag / fusion protein: ZZ-3xFLAG (N terminal on insert)
  Cloning method: Restriction Enzyme; 5′ cloning site Unknown (unknown if destroyed)
Terms and licenses: Academic/Nonprofit Terms; Industry Terms: Not Available to Industry
How to cite: pYO555 was a gift from Roger Williams (Addgene plasmid # 235745 ; http://n2t.net/addgene:235745 ; RRID:Addgene_235745)
