[The description below was written by a language model from this plasmid's Addgene catalogue record and pLannotate feature annotations shown in this document.]
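Description:
pYO555 is a yeast expression plasmid built on the pRS426 backbone, a high-copy episomal E. coli–yeast shuttle vector. The sequence record is 11,474 nt. In bacteria it is maintained through a high-copy ColE1/pUC-type origin and selected with ampicillin via the β-lactamase gene. In yeast it replicates from the 2μ origin and is selected by uracil prototrophy through the S. cerevisiae URA3 marker with its own promoter, which can also be counterselected with 5-FOA. Remnants of the pBluescript-derived cloning region are also annotated: an f1 origin, lacZα fragment, lac promoter/operator, and T7 and T3 promoters flanking the split multiple cloning site.

The payload, on the reverse strand between the MCS fragments, is the KOG1 gene from Kluyveromyces marxianus (KmKOG1). The annotation software labelled it by homology to S. cerevisiae Kog1, a component of the TORC1 complex that controls cell growth in response to nutrients and stress. The open reading frame is fused at its N-terminus to a ZZ-3xFLAG tag: two tandem IgG-binding units of Staphylococcus aureus protein A followed by three FLAG epitopes with an enterokinase cleavage site. This arrangement allows capture on IgG resin and/or anti-FLAG affinity purification and detection. Upstream of the tag the feature table detects a Gal4-responsive upstream activating sequence together with a fragment of the TDH3 (GAP) promoter. This suggests a hybrid galactose-inducible promoter, although the catalogue entry does not name the promoter, and no terminator is annotated. The stated purpose is production of KmKog1 protein in yeast.
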