Features (pLannotate 1.2.2; 25 found; start..end, strand, type, name):
    137..186     +  misc_feature   bom (fragment): basis of mobility region from pBR322
    194..409     +  promoter       URA3 promoter: S. cerevisiae URA3
    410..1213    +  CDS            URA3: orotidine-5'-phosphate decarboxylase, required for uracil biosynthesis; S. cerevisiae URA3; yeast auxotrophic marker, counterselectable with 5-fluoroorotic acid (5-FOA)
   1292..1343    +  misc_feature   bom (fragment): basis of mobility region from pBR322
   1371..1799    -  rep_origin     f1 ori (sequence partly withheld): f1 bacteriophage origin of replication; arrow indicates direction of (+) strand synthesis
   1803..1958    -  CDS            lacZα (fragment): LacZα fragment of β-galactosidase; lacZ fragment
   1966..1984    +  promoter       T7 promoter: promoter for bacteriophage T7 RNA polymerase
   1993..2013    -  misc_feature   MCS (fragment): pBluescript multiple cloning site
   2336..6826    -  CDS            KOG1: KOG1_YEAST - Also known as LAS24. Experimental evidence at protein level: Swiss-Prot protein existence level 1. Component of TORC1, which regulates multiple cellular processes to control cell growth in response to environmental signals. Nutrient limitation and environmental stress signals cause inactivation of TORC1. Active TORC1 positively controls ribosome biogenesis via control of rRNA, ribosomal protein and tRNA gene expression, and rRNA processing. TORC1 positively controls protein biosynthesis by regulation of mRNA stability, translation initiation factor activity, and high-affinity amin
   6830..6895    -  CDS            3xFLAG: three tandem FLAG® epitope tags, followed by an enterokinase cleavage site
   6941..7111    -  CDS            ProtA: IgG-binding unit of Staphylococcus aureus protein A
   7115..7285    -  CDS            ProtA: IgG-binding unit of Staphylococcus aureus protein A
   7353..7547    -  promoter       GAP promoter (fragment): S. cerevisiae TDH3; promoter for glyceraldehyde-3-phosphate dehydrogenase
   7661..7778    -  protein_bind   UAS: upstream activating sequence mediating Gal4-dependent induction Gal4
   7836..7859    -  misc_feature   MCS (fragment): pBluescript multiple cloning site
   7872..7890    -  promoter       T3 promoter: promoter for bacteriophage T3 RNA polymerase
   7933..7955    -  protein_bind   lac operator (fragment): The lac repressor binds to the lac operator to inhibit transcription in E. coli. This inhibition can be relieved by adding lactose or isopropyl-β-D-thiogalactopyranoside (IPTG). lac repressor encoded by lacI
   7959..7989    -  promoter       lac promoter: promoter for the E. coli lac operon
   8004..8025    -  protein_bind   CAP binding site: CAP binding activates transcription in the presence of cAMP. E. coli catabolite activator protein
   8038..8130    -  CDS            lacI (fragment): lac repressor; lacI; The lac repressor binds to the lac operator to inhibit transcription in E. coli. This inhibition can be relieved by adding lactose or isopropyl-β-D-thiogalactopyranoside (IPTG).
   8313..8901    -  rep_origin     ori: high-copy-number ColE1/pMB1/pBR322/pUC origin of replication
   9072..9932    -  CDS            AmpR: β-lactamase; bla; confers resistance to ampicillin, carbenicillin, and related antibiotics
   9933..10037   -  promoter       AmpR promoter: bla
  10064..11406   -  rep_origin     2μ ori: yeast 2μ plasmid origin of replication
  11474..35      +  CDS            rop (fragment) (across the origin): Rop protein, which maintains plasmids at low copy number; rop
>Addgene plasmid #235745 | pYO555 Sequencing Result | analyzer sequence | sequence record 470262
TCGCGCGTTTCGGTGATGACGGTGAAAACCTCTGACACATGCAGCTCCCGGAGACGGTCACAGCTTGTCT
GTAAGCGGATGCCGGGAGCAGACAAGCCCGTCAGGGCGCGTCAGCGGGTGTTGGCGGGTGTCGGGGCTGG
CTTAACTATGCGGCATCAGAGCAGATTGTACTGAGAGTGCACCATACCACCTTTTCAATTCATCATTTTT
TTTTTATTCTTTTTTTTGATTTCGGTTTCCTTGAAATTTTTTTGATTCGGTAATCTCCGAACAGAAGGAA
GAACGAAGGAAGGAGCACAGACTTAGATTGGTATATATACGCATATGTAGTGTTGAAGAAACATGAAATT
GCCCAGTATTCTTAACCCAACTGCACAGAACAAAAACCTGCAGGAAACGAAGATAAATCATGTCGAAAGC
TACATATAAGGAACGTGCTGCTACTCATCCTAGTCCTGTTGCTGCCAAGCTATTTAATATCATGCACGAA
AAGCAAACAAACTTGTGTGCTTCATTGGATGTTCGTACCACCAAGGAATTACTGGAGTTAGTTGAAGCAT
TAGGTCCCAAAATTTGTTTACTAAAAACACATGTGGATATCTTGACTGATTTTTCCATGGAGGGCACAGT
TAAGCCGCTAAAGGCATTATCCGCCAAGTACAATTTTTTACTCTTCGAAGACAGAAAATTTGCTGACATT
GGTAATACAGTCAAATTGCAGTACTCTGCGGGTGTATACAGAATAGCAGAATGGGCAGACATTACGAATG
CACACGGTGTGGTGGGCCCAGGTATTGTTAGCGGTTTGAAGCAGGCGGCAGAAGAAGTAACAAAGGAACC
TAGAGGCCTTTTGATGTTAGCAGAATTGTCATGCAAGGGCTCCCTATCTACTGGAGAATATACTAAGGGT
ACTGTTGACATTGCGAAGAGCGACAAAGATTTTGTTATCGGCTTTATTGCTCAAAGAGACATGGGTGGAA
GAGATGAAGGTTACGATTGGTTGATTATGACACCCGGTGTGGGTTTAGATGACAAGGGAGACGCATTGGG
TCAACAGTATAGAACCGTGGATGATGTGGTCTCTACAGGATCTGACATTATTATTGTTGGAAGAGGACTA
TTTGCAAAGGGAAGGGATGCTAAGGTAGAGGGTGAACGTTACAGAAAAGCAGGCTGGGAAGCATATTTGA
GAAGATGCGGCCAGCAAAACTAAAAAACTGTATTATAAGTAAATGCATGTATACTAAACTCACAAATTAG
AGCTTCAATTTAATTATATCAGTTATTACCCTATGCGGTGTGAAATACCGCACAGATGCGTAAGGAGAAA
ATACCGCATCAGGAAATTGTAAGCGTTAATATTTTGTTAAAATTCGCGTTAAATTTTTGTTAAATCAGCT
CATTTTTTAACCAATAGGCCGAAATCGGCAAAATCCCTTATAAATCAAAAGAATAGACCGAGATAGGGT
[37 nt withheld, positions 1470-1506]
AAAGAACGTGGACTCCAACGTCAAAGG
[49 nt withheld, positions 1534-1582]
T
[91 nt withheld, positions 1584-1674]
G
[124 nt withheld, positions 1676-1799]
CCATTCGCCATTCAGGCTGCGCAACTGTTGGGAAGGGCGATCGGTGCGGGCCTCTTCGCTATTACGCCAG
CTGGCGAAAGGGGGATGTGCTGCAAGGCGATTAAGTTGGGTAACGCCAGGGTTTTCCCAGTCACGACGTT
GTAAAACGACGGCCAGTGAGCGCGCGTAATACGACTCACTATAGGGCGAATTGGGTACCGGGCCCCCCCT
CGAGCGGTCCGGGGCCGCCAGATCGATCTTCGAGGGGAATTCTCTTAGGATTCGATTCACATTCATCTTT
TTTTAGCTACTAATAGGATAAATTATAGGAATTTATAACAAATTGAAATATGGCAGGCAGCAAAATTAAA
ATTGTCTTAGTTTTTTAGTGTATAGAAGTGAATAGCTATATAAAGTATGTGTAAAGTTGGTAACGGAACG
AAAAATAGAAAAGGATATTACATGGGAAAACATGTTGTTTACGGAGAAATGAAAAGTATATTGTATTTTG
TACGAGCTAAAAGTACAGTGGGAACAAAGTCGACTTAGTAATACATATACTCCCTTCTACTATCGTAGCA
TTCATAAATATTGAATGTCGTATCATGAGAGTTGTTAGCTGCTAGCATCATACGATGTGGATGGAACGTA
AGCGCAGAAATGAATGGCGAGGAACGCGTACCAGATGCCATACCACTAATTGTGTTCGAATGACCATAAC
CATGGTTCTTGAATGTTCGTAACAAATCACCAGATGTGGTCCAGATTTTGATTTCCTTCGTACCAGTAGC
TATAACTGGAGCATGCTCATGAACTTGCATGCTTGTCATCGTGCTCCCCGATTTTTTGCCAGGTTCACCT
TCATCGGTGAAATTACACACTGGCTGATCGTTACGAATATCCCATAATGACACTACCCCATTGTTTGTAC
CACTGACCAATTCACGATACCCACCTCTTTGGAGGTGAATGTCATTGACCCAAGATCCCACTGGACTGGT
GCCACGTTTGGCCGTTTTCCACAATCTAATCATCGAGTCTCTTGGATCCATACGTCTATCATAGACTCTT
ATCGACCCGTCAGAATATCCAGCTACGAATATATTACCCGTAAGTTGGTCTGAAGTTAAGGATGTAATTA
ATGCACTTGACTTTGCTGGAATATCAACTTCAATAGATTCGGTCAGAGCATCCCATATCCGAATGATTTT
GACATCACCTGTAACTAATAAGGATCCACGACTTTGTTGCCACTCCGTTAAGAGACCTGTTGATCTTGGT
GTTAATAGAAGATCTGTTAACCCTCTCCAAGAAGAGATCATGTGAAGCTTTTCCATATTGTAGAAATCTT
TATAGATATTCACAACACCGTCAGATGAACCCGTTAACAACAACGGAGTATCATCATCATTCAAGAATTT
CATATCTGTAATCTTAGTCCCAAATGGATTACCATTTGAGAACCTTGCCAACTTTTCTTGAGTAGACCAA
TCATAAACTGTGACATTATCCCTATCATCACTTGCTGTAACGTAATTGTCAAATTGAGTGAAAAGAAGAA
TCTTAGGTTGCGTCTTGTTATCAAAAGTGACGGTTTTACGCGACCAATCTCCATAGAGTGCCAATTCTTT
TTCAGATTGTGTTTCCTGGATGATTGATTCATTCCGATTCCTCTTCCATTCACGAGCAGTGTACTCGATA
CTTCCTGGTTCATCAACCTCATGTTTTTTCATCTGTGGCTCTTGGAAGTATTCACTGCAATAATCAAGGA
AACGGCTCTCTAAAGGAAGCTTCACCTCGGTATCCCTTTTTTTATACATCATAGGGAAAGCCCTTGGGTT
TGTACCATATTCAATACCCATCAAAGATAACCCTTGAGCTGCCCTTCCACCTGAACTACGTATACTTTCA
TTGTCAGAGTAAGATTCTTGTTCATGGGAGAAGCCTAAAGCTTTGAATAATGTACTCATAGAAAATACAC
GGCGATCATTTGGCGATTCATTTCTAACGCTATCCTTTTTGTTGTTGTTCAGGCTTGCTGGCCTTCTGAT
AGTTGGTAGTTTATTTGACGATACCAAACCCTTAGAATTGACCGCATTTTTGCTCAATATGTATTGTTCC
ATTTCCTTAATTATTTCACCTAGTTTAGGATGTTCATTAAGTTTTAAAAGAATGTAGTCGATGACATCCT
GGGCTAGATCCTTATTTTCAGGGAAAGGATCCTCAGAAAGAATCAAGAGCGCCTTCCAAACGGTGTTGAA
TATAGAGCCGTGACCCACAGATGATACATTTCTTACATCGTCTTCGTGCCCATTTGATTCCAATGATGCA
ATTTCAGAACTTATTTCAGTAAAGGAGATGATAGTAAAGAAGTCAATGTATCTCTCTACTACTTGGGATA
GGAAAATAATCAACTCTTTCCGAACAATTGGGCTTCCATCATTAACTAACGAAAGCGTAGTTACAATAGT
TTTGATTTCATATTGTTTGAGATTGCGTAAATTGATGCTTTGTAGCTGAGTAATAGAAGTTTGTACATTT
TGCAGTTGTTGTTGAATCTGGTAGTATTGCTGTTGAATATGTGAAGTATTGTTTTGTTGATTACCCTGCT
GCTGTTGTTGATTCTGCTGTGATTGAAGAAGTTGTAATTGAGCTTGGAACTGTTGAATTTGTTGTTGGAA
TTCCTGTTGAAGTTTTAGAATGATATTGACGTCATCCTCTTCCGAAAGGAAGTACTTGATTGCTAGTAAT
GCAGCGCATCGAATTTCTGGAATTGGGTCTTTTAGGGATTCTACAACGGTGTTCATGTTCTCATTTTCTA
GACACAAGGTTTTATGCAAAGGGTTATGAATGAATAGTTGACCAATGAGTAAAATGCACCACTGGCGTAA
AAGTGGAACCTCGGAATTCTCAATGAAGAAGCATAGTTTGTTCACAAGTTCAATACTAAAGCAGTGCCTT
TGACCAAGAGGGAAATCACGGACAAAGCAAGAAAGGACAAAGGCTGCCATTGCCTTTTGTTCATCGGTCG
TATTATTATTAGACAGTAGTGTGGCATTATTGTACGCTTGCTGTTGTTGATGTTGGTACATCTGATACCG
TTGAGTAGTGGAACTAGCTGGTACATTCATAGTTAGAGGACTTCCATTGCTACTAATACTTTGTGCTCTT
GGAACACCAAACTCCGGGACAAGCATTTTAACAAAGTACTGATATCCACGTTCCTTGATGAGTTCTGTTT
GCGTATTTTTGTAATCAATAGATAGTATTCTGGCCCAAATGAAGACTAATATAGGTTTTAATTCATGAGC
TGGACTTTGTAGCAGTTTTGAAACATACGGGAATATTCCAATTGACAAAGATAAGTATACAGCCCAGGGC
CCAAGGTCAAGAAATCTGGAAAGCAAAACCAAAGTTCTTACACGATGAACCTGAGATAACAAGACTTGTA
GTACAATTGGAAGTTGCTCTGGAGGGTGTCTCGAATTGGCACCATATTTCACCCACAAGTCAAATGCCGT
TAAGTTCTGCTCAAAGAATTTCGTGAACTGCTGTTGTTGTTGCTGGGCCGCTGTTGGATATGATGTAGAG
TTACCTGAATTTTGAGAAGCCTGGTTATAATTCACCAACGACATAGAGCTTAAGTTTCCTAACGACGATT
TATTTGGCATGCCATCTAAATTCTCACTCACATCAGAAGGTGCCTTGGATAGCTGCGTATCAGCAAAAGT
GGTATTCGTTGAATTAGAGTGCGATCCTTCTAGTAACTTTGTTAAAACTTCATCGATGGCTAGATCCCAT
GATCTCCACATTGGATGATCTGCAATTGAATCCGGCAATGCGGGATCTGAAACTGGATGACAGTTATACC
ATGGCATAATTCTTTTAGCCAATAAAAAGTTACGGAACAAGGCTGCAACCATTAAATCGTGTCTGAAAAG
CTTTTTGAATAAGGCTCTGGGCAAAGATGTCCATGCAATTGTATCTGTGATGGCGGTAAAAATCCAGTTT
AATTCACCAAGTGGGGTTCTCCGCTCAGAGAGCTTACCAGGAATAGTAATGTTCGGCATTTCGTTTATTC
CATTTTCCTTTCTTCTTGGGTCGTTATTCTGGAAGAAAGGCGCGTATTTAGTGTCCTTAAGTGGCGATTG
CATCAAGAACACTTTGACAGATATTTCAATAGGGTTCGTTAGACAACACGTGAAAAAATCCGCTGGTAGT
TCTGGGTTCATAGGCAATAGCTCGTTGTTCTCACACGAAGCCAACTGAACACACTCCGTATAGGATTCTG
TTGGAGAAGGAGATGCCACATCATGGTTCCCTTCTTTATCATCTCTAATTCTCTTTTGAACAAATTTCTT
AAAGTTGGATACAATGTTGCCAGCACTATTGCAATCCCACACATATATACAAGGAGCTCCTAGCCATGTT
TGTAAATCATACAATGAAACAGGAATGTACTGGGTGTATCCCCTATTGAATACCCATATTTCTCCCGAAG
GAGTCGGTTGCGGCACACCGTGGCCGTTGTAGTGAAAAAGAATCCGTTCATCCTTTGAAGCCCTTCTCAA
CGAGTTACAGAACCTCTTCACATCTTCTACGCACGGATCTAAACTCTGCTTATAACGTGTTCTTAATGAA
AGTGTTTCATACTGACTCTGTAGATTCTTCCCTATCTGCTCAATTGCCTTCTTGGAATCTTGGAATGACA
ACGGATCTACCCATGCCTCAAGTCTAGCACATGGTTGTGTCTTCGTAACGTCGGGTGGATCAACTCCTAA
ATTCAAACACAACAATAATGCAGCTGCAACCGTCTTTTGTCTATCTTTAACTATCTTCCAATCGTAAATC
GGCTGATAATATCCATCCTTATCCTCCTCTTTAACTTCATCAGGAACTGGATTACCATTGGTTCTATGTC
TCTTATCATCGTAGTAAAATATAAAATTATTAGCTAGCGACTGTAAAAGCTTCTCACTACTATACTGCTC
TTCAAACCCATGCCTAGTTTCCGTATTTAGCCGTGTCAATGGCTGTGGACCGTAAACAACCTTGTCATCG
TCATCCTTGTAATCGATATCATGATCTTTATAATCACCGTCATGGTCTTTGTAGTCACTAGAAGATCCGC
CTCCCTGGAAATACAGGTTTTCCGCGTCTACTTTCGGCGCCTGAGCATCATTTAGCTTTTTAGCTTCTGC
TAAAAGGTTAGCGCTTTGGCTTGGGTCATCTTTTAAACTTTGGATGAAGGCGTTTCGTTGTTCTTCGTTT
AAGTTAGGTAAATGTAAGATCTCATAGAACGCGTTTTGTTGTTCTTTGTTGAATTTGTTGTCTACTTTCG
GCGCCTGAGCATCATTTAGCTTTTTAGCTTCTGCTAAAAGGTTAGCGCTTTGGCTTGGGTCATCTTTTAA
ACTTTGGATGAAGGCGTTTCGTTGTTCTTCGTTTAAGTTAGGTAAATGTAAGATCTCATAGAACGCGTTT
TGTTGTTCTTTGTTGAATTTGTTGTCTACGGCTTCATCGTGGGCGCCCTGGAAGTACAGGTTCTCGCTAG
CACCCGCCCCTGCTCCCATCATGGTTTATTTATGTGTGTTTATTCGAAACTAAGTTCTTGGTGTTTTAAA
ACTAAAAAAAAGACTAACTATAAAAGTAGAATTCAAGAAGTTTAAGAAATAGATTTACAGAATTACAATC
AATACCTACCGTCTTTATATACTTATTAGTCAAGTAGGGGAATAATTTCAGGGAACTGGTTTAAACCTTT
TTTTTCAGTCGAGATATCTGGTTGTTAATTTGATTCGTTCATTTGAGGTTTGTGGGGCCAGGTTACTGCC
AATTTTCCTCTTCATAACCATAAAAGCTAGTATTGTAGAATCTTTATTGTTCGGAGCAGTGCGGCGCGAG
GCACATCTGCGTTTCAGGAACGCGACCGGTGAAGACGAGGACGCACGGAGGAGAGTCTTCCTTCGGAGGG
CTGTCACCCGCTCGGCGGCTTCTAATCCGTACGCATGCTTTTTTTGGATCTTTGCAAAGATCCGCGGCCC
TTAATTAAGGCGCGCCGCGGCCGCCACCGCGGTGGAGCTCCAGCTTTTGTTCCCTTTAGTGAGGGTTAAT
TGCGCGCTTGGCGTAATCATGGTCATAGCTGTTTCCTGTGTGAAATTGTTATCCGCTCACAATTCCACAC
AACATACGAGCCGGAAGCATAAAGTGTAAAGCCTGGGGTGCCTAATGAGTGAGCTAACTCACATTAATTG
CGTTGCGCTCACTGCCCGCTTTCCAGTCGGGAAACCTGTCGTGCCAGCTGCATTAATGAATCGGCCAACG
CGCGGGGAGAGGCGGTTTGCGTATTGGGCGCTCTTCCGCTTCCTCGCTCACTGACTCGCTGCGCTCGGTC
GTTCGGCTGCGGCGAGCGGTATCAGCTCACTCAAAGGCGGTAATACGGTTATCCACAGAATCAGGGGATA
ACGCAGGAAAGAACATGTGAGCAAAAGGCCAGCAAAAGGCCAGGAACCGTAAAAAGGCCGCGTTGCTGGC
GTTTTTCCATAGGCTCCGCCCCCCTGACGAGCATCACAAAAATCGACGCTCAAGTCAGAGGTGGCGAAAC
CCGACAGGACTATAAAGATACCAGGCGTTTCCCCCTGGAAGCTCCCTCGTGCGCTCTCCTGTTCCGACCC
TGCCGCTTACCGGATACCTGTCCGCCTTTCTCCCTTCGGGAAGCGTGGCGCTTTCTCATAGCTCACGCTG
TAGGTATCTCAGTTCGGTGTAGGTCGTTCGCTCCAAGCTGGGCTGTGTGCACGAACCCCCCGTTCAGCCC
GACCGCTGCGCCTTATCCGGTAACTATCGTCTTGAGTCCAACCCGGTAAGACACGACTTATCGCCACTGG
CAGCAGCCACTGGTAACAGGATTAGCAGAGCGAGGTATGTAGGCGGTGCTACAGAGTTCTTGAAGTGGTG
GCCTAACTACGGCTACACTAGAAGAACAGTATTTGGTATCTGCGCTCTGCTGAAGCCAGTTACCTTCGGA
AAAAGAGTTGGTAGCTCTTGATCCGGCAAACAAACCACCGCTGGTAGCGGTGGTTTTTTTGTTTGCAAGC
AGCAGATTACGCGCAGAAAAAAAGGATCTCAAGAAGATCCTTTGATCTTTTCTACGGGGTCTGACGCTCA
GTGGAACGAAAACTCACGTTAAGGGATTTTGGTCATGAGATTATCAAAAAGGATCTTCACCTAGATCCTT
TTAAATTAAAAATGAAGTTTTAAATCAATCTAAAGTATATATGAGTAAACTTGGTCTGACAGTTACCAAT
GCTTAATCAGTGAGGCACCTATCTCAGCGATCTGTCTATTTCGTTCATCCATAGTTGCCTGACTCCCCGT
CGTGTAGATAACTACGATACGGGAGGGCTTACCATCTGGCCCCAGTGCTGCAATGATACCGCGAGACCCA
CGCTCACCGGCTCCAGATTTATCAGCAATAAACCAGCCAGCCGGAAGGGCCGAGCGCAGAAGTGGTCCTG
CAACTTTATCCGCCTCCATCCAGTCTATTAATTGTTGCCGGGAAGCTAGAGTAAGTAGTTCGCCAGTTAA
TAGTTTGCGCAACGTTGTTGCCATTGCTACAGGCATCGTGGTGTCACGCTCGTCGTTTGGTATGGCTTCA
TTCAGCTCCGGTTCCCAACGATCAAGGCGAGTTACATGATCCCCCATGTTGTGCAAAAAAGCGGTTAGCT
CCTTCGGTCCTCCGATCGTTGTCAGAAGTAAGTTGGCCGCAGTGTTATCACTCATGGTTATGGCAGCACT
GCATAATTCTCTTACTGTCATGCCATCCGTAAGATGCTTTTCTGTGACTGGTGAGTACTCAACCAAGTCA
TTCTGAGAATAGTGTATGCGGCGACCGAGTTGCTCTTGCCCGGCGTCAATACGGGATAATACCGCGCCAC
ATAGCAGAACTTTAAAAGTGCTCATCATTGGAAAACGTTCTTCGGGGCGAAAACTCTCAAGGATCTTACC
GCTGTTGAGATCCAGTTCGATGTAACCCACTCGTGCACCCAACTGATCTTCAGCATCTTTTACTTTCACC
AGCGTTTCTGGGTGAGCAAAAACAGGAAGGCAAAATGCCGCAAAAAAGGGAATAAGGGCGACACGGAAAT
GTTGAATACTCATACTCTTCCTTTTTCAATATTATTGAAGCATTTATCAGGGTTATTGTCTCATGAGCGG
ATACATATTTGAATGTATTTAGAAAAATAAACAAATAGGGGTTCCGCGCACATTTCCCCGAAAAGTGCCA
CCTGAACGAAGCATCTGTGCTTCATTTTGTAGAACAAAAATGCAACGCGAGAGCGCTAATTTTTCAAACA
AAGAATCTGAGCTGCATTTTTACAGAACAGAAATGCAACGCGAAAGCGCTATTTTACCAACGAAGAATCT
GTGCTTCATTTTTGTAAAACAAAAATGCAACGCGAGAGCGCTAATTTTTCAAACAAAGAATCTGAGCTGC
ATTTTTACAGAACAGAAATGCAACGCGAGAGCGCTATTTTACCAACAAAGAATCTATACTTCTTTTTTGT
TCTACAAAAATGCATCCCGAGAGCGCTATTTTTCTAACAAAGCATCTTAGATTACTTTTTTTCTCCTTTG
TGCGCTCTATAATGCAGTCTCTTGATAACTTTTTGCACTGTAGGTCCGTTAAGGTTAGAAGAAGGCTACT
TTGGTGTCTATTTTCTCTTCCATAAAAAAAGCCTGACTCCACTTCCCGCGTTTACTGATTACTAGCGAAG
CTGCGGGTGCATTTTTTCAAGATAAAGGCATCCCCGATTATATTCTATACCGATGTGGATTGCGCATACT
TTGTGAACAGAAAGTGATAGCGTTGATGATTCTTCATTGGTCAGAAAATTATGAACGGTTTCTTCTATTT
TGTCTCTATATACTACGTATAGGAAATGTTTACATTTTCGTATTGTTTTCGATTCACTCTATGAATAGTT
CTTACTACAATTTTTTTGTCTAAAGAGTAATACTAGAGATAAACATAAAAAATGTAGAGGTCGAGTTTAG
ATGCAAGTTCAAGGAGCGAAAGGTGGATGGGTAGGTTATATAGGGATATAGCACAGAGATATATAGCAAA
GAGATACTTTTGAGCAATGTTTGTGGAAGCGGTATTCGCAATATTTTAGTAGCTCGTTACAGTCCGGTGC
GTTTTTGGTTTTTTGAAAGTGCGTCTTCAGAGCGCTTTTGGTTTTCAAAAGCGCTCTGAAGTTCCTATAC
TTTCTAGAGAATAGGAACTTCGGAATAGGAACTTCAAAGCGTTTCCGAAAACGAGCGCTTCCGAAAATGC
AACGCGAGCTGCGCACATACAGCTCACTGTTCACGTCGCACCTATATCTGCGTGTTGCCTGTATATATAT
ATACATGAGAAGAACGGCATAGTGCGTGTTTATGCTTAAATGCGTACTTATATGCGTCTATTTATGTAGG
ATGAAAGGTAGTCTAGTACCTCCTGTGATATTATCCCATTCCATGCGGGGTATCGTATGCTTCCTTCAGC
ACTACCCTTTAGCTGTTCTATATGCTGCCACTCCTCAATTGGATTAGTCTCATCCTTCAATGCTATCATT
TCCTTTGATATTGGATCATACTAAGAAACCATTATTATCATGACATTAACCTATAAAAATAGGCGTATCA
CGAGGCCCTTTCGTC
